Addgene plasmid #44529: pRM200U
Depositing lab: Michael Grunstein. Depositing organization: University of California, Los Angeles (UCLA). Publication: Histone H3 N-terminal mutations allow hyperactivation of the yeast GAL1 gene in vivo. Mann RK, Grunstein M. EMBO J. 1992 Sep;11(9):3297-306. PubMed 1505519.
Backbone
  Vector backbone: pRS316
  Vector type: Yeast Expression
Growth in bacteria
  Bacterial resistance: Ampicillin, 100 μg/mL
  Growth temperature: 37°C
  Growth strain: DH5alpha
  Copy number: Unknown
Gene/Insert
  Gene/Insert name: HHF2-HHT2
  Species: S. cerevisiae (budding yeast)
  Cloning method: Restriction Enzyme; 5′ cloning site EcoRI (unknown if destroyed); 3′ cloning site SalI (unknown if destroyed)
  Sequencing primers: 5′ CGCGTTGCTTCTTGTGACCGCAGTTG
Terms and licenses: Academic/Nonprofit Terms; Industry Terms: Not Available to Industry
How to cite: pRM200U was a gift from Michael Grunstein (Addgene plasmid # 44529 ; http://n2t.net/addgene:44529 ; RRID:Addgene_44529)
