[The description below was written by a language model from this plasmid's Addgene catalogue record.]
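Description:
pRM200U is a yeast expression plasmid built on the pRS316 backbone, a standard yeast–E. coli shuttle vector. pRS316 is generally known as a centromeric (CEN/ARS) low-copy plasmid carrying the URA3 auxotrophic marker, which fits the "U" in the construct's name, although the record itself lists neither the yeast marker nor the replication elements and gives the bacterial copy number as unknown. In E. coli the plasmid is selected with ampicillin.

The insert is the Saccharomyces cerevisiae HHF2-HHT2 locus, cloned by restriction digestion between the EcoRI and SalI sites; whether those sites survived cloning is not recorded. HHF2 and HHT2 encode histone H4 and histone H3, respectively, and form one of the two H3–H4 gene pairs in the budding yeast genome, where the two genes are divergently transcribed from a shared intergenic regulatory region. The record names no promoter, so it is not stated whether expression relies on this native region, though a genomic fragment carrying both genes would be expected to do so. No tags, reporters or mutations are listed, which suggests a wild-type copy of the gene pair.

The associated study concerns histone H3 N-terminal mutations and their effect on GAL1 activation in vivo. In that setting, a URA3-marked plasmid supplying H3 and H4 would typically maintain viability in strains lacking the chromosomal histone gene copies, and it could be counter-selected on 5-FOA to exchange it for plasmids bearing mutant histone alleles. This plasmid-shuffle role is inferred from the backbone and the study topic rather than stated in the record.
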