>Addgene plasmid #44529 | pRM200U | addgene partial sequence | sequence record 64113 | yHHF2pro-F
ATGTCCGGTAGAGGTAAAGGTGGTAAAGGTCTAGGTAAAGGTGGTGCCAAGCGTCACAGAAAGATTTTAA
GAGATAACATTCAAGGTATCACTAAGCCAGCTATCAGAAGATTAGCTAGAAGAGGTGGTGTCAAGCGTAT
TTCTGGTTTGATCTACGAAGAAGTCAGAGCCGTCTTGAAATCCTTCTTGGAATCCGTCATCAGGGACTCT
GTTACTTACACTGAACACGCCAAGAGAAAGACTGTTACTTCTTTGGATGTTGTTTATGCTTTGAAGAGAC
AAGGTAGAACCTTATATGGTTTCGGTGGTTAAACAATCGGTGGTTAAACAATCGGTGTTTGAAATTATTT
TCATGCCTTTCAAAAAATAAAATAACGATCATTCTATTGGGAATATAATAGAACCTTATGTATGCATTTT
TCGGTTTTTTATTATTTCATGTACTATATATATTAAAAATAAGTCTCAATAAAAGAAACTAGTTTCCGAA
CTGTCTTAGATAGTCTTCCCTTATGTGCTCCTCCATTTCATTGCCGTTGAGTGCTTCGACGTGGCGTTCG
TGTCCCCTCTGTTGGTTAAGCAGATTTACCCAAATATTTACGCAGAAACCCATGGAATCCTCAATTTCAC
GCTTTTTCTTGGGACATCTGCACCTGCAGCCACACCCAAATTCCCTTCCCTCGTCGTAGGCCGCGTTTTT
ACGTTTGAATTTTGAGTCACTGGCTAAGTAGGAGAATTCCTGCAGCCCGGGGGATCCACTAGTTCTAGAG
CGGCCGCCACCGCGGTGGAGCTCCAATTCGCCCTATAGTGAGTCGTATTACAATTCACTGGCCGT
