>Addgene plasmid #44529 | pRM200U | addgene partial sequence | sequence record 64190 | yHHT2pro-F 5'-CGCGTTGCTTCTTGTGACCGCAGTTG-3'
GGACCACTGTTTTGTGACTTCCACTTTGGCCCTTCCAACTGTTCTTCCCCTTTTACTAAAGGATCCAAGC
AAACACTCCACAATGGCCAGAACTAAACAAACAGCTAGAAAATCCACTGGTGGTAAAGCCCCAAGAAAAC
AATTAGCCTCCAAGGCTGCCAGAAAATCCGCCCCATCTACCGGTGGTGTTAAGAAGCCTCACAGATATAA
GCCAGGTACTGTTGCCTTGAGAGAAATTAGAAGATTCCAAAAATCTACTGAACTGTTGATCAGAAAGTTA
CCTTTCCAAAGATTGGTCAGAGAAATCGCTCAAGATTTCAAGACCGACTTGAGATTTCAATCTTCTGCTA
TCGGTGCTTTGCAAGAATCCGTCGAAGCATACTTAGTCTCTTTGTTTGAAGACACTAATCTGGCTGCTAT
TCACGCTAAGCGTGTTACTATCCAAAAGAAGGATATCAAATTGGCCAGAAGACTAAGAGGTGAAAGATCA
TGAATATAAAGCGGGAATTTTTTTTTTTCTATGCATTTAGACTGGGGGGACATCATACAAACATCTCCTT
TTTTAATACATTATTCATCTATCTATTCGCAATGCTTTTAACGACATGAGGAGGGTATATATGCTGTAAT
TTATCGTTTACAGACATAATTGCGGGGCTAATTTTTAGATGCTTAGATAGTATACGTAATTTTATAACCG
GCAAGAAACCATGTATAATAATTATCAATAAACATCATTTTCGAAGAGACTAGTTACGTAAAGGTAATCA
CTGTCTACATATTA
