>Addgene plasmid #44529 | pRM200U | addgene partial sequence | sequence record 64191 | pRSII-F1 5'-CGGCATCAGAGCAGATTGTAC-3'
TTTTTTTTTATTCTTTTTTTTGATTTCGGTTTCCTTGAAATTTTTTTGATTCGGTAATCTCCGAACAGAA
GGAAGAACGAAGGAAGGAGCACAGACTTAGATTGGTATATATACGCATATGTAGTGTTGAAGAAACATGA
AATTGCCCAGTATTCTTAACCCAACTGCACAGAACAAAAACCTGCAGGAAACGAAGATAAATCATGTCGA
AAGCTACATATAAGGAACGTGCTGCTACTCATCCTAGTCCTGTTGCTGCCAAGCTATTTAATATCATGCA
CGAAAAGCAAACAAACTTGTGTGCTTCATTGGATGTTCGTACCACCAAGGAATTACTGGAGTTAGTTGAA
GCATTAGGTCCCAAAATTTGTTTACTAAAAACACATGTGGATATCTTGACTGATTTTTCCATGGAGGGCA
CAGTTAAGCCGCTAAAGGCATTATCCGCCAAGTACAATTTTTTACTCTTCGAAGACAGAAAATTTGCTGA
CATTGGTAATACAGTCAAATTGCAGTACTCTGCGGGTGTATACAGAATAGCAGAATGGGCAGACATTACG
AATGCACACGGTGTGGTGGGCCCAGGTATTGTTAGCGGTTTGAAGCAGGCGGCAGAAGAAGTAACAAAGG
AACCTAGAGGCCTTTTGATGTTAGCAGAATTGTCATGCAAGGGCTCCCTATCTACTGGAGAATATACTAA
GGGTACTGTTGACATTGCGAAGAGCGACAAAGATTTTGTTATCGGCTTTATTGCTCAAAGAGACATGGGT
GGAAGAGATGAAGGTTACGATTGGTTGATT
